Addgene plasmid #87081: pcDNA 3.1(-) TRIM30A
Purpose: Murine homologues of human Trim5
Depositing lab: Jeremy Luban. Depositing organization: University of Massachusetts, Worcester. Publication: TRIM5 Retroviral Restriction Activity Correlates with the Ability To Induce Innate Immune Signaling. Lascano J, Uchil PD, Mothes W, Luban J. J Virol. 2015 Oct 14;90(1):308-16. doi: 10.1128/JVI.02496-15. PubMed 26468522.
Backbone
  Vector backbone: pcDNA3.1(-)
  Backbone size w/o insert (bp): 5427
  Vector type: Mammalian Expression
Growth in bacteria
  Bacterial resistance: Ampicillin, 100 μg/mL
  Growth temperature: 37°C
  Growth strain: DH5alpha
  Copy number: High Copy
Gene/Insert
  Gene/Insert name: TRIM30A
  Species: M. musculus (mouse)
  GenBank ID: NM_009099.2
  Entrez Gene: Trim30a (a.k.a. Rpt-1, Rpt1, Trim30)
Terms and licenses: Academic/Nonprofit Terms; Industry Terms: Not Available to Industry
How to cite: pcDNA 3.1(-) TRIM30A was a gift from Jeremy Luban (Addgene plasmid # 87081 ; http://n2t.net/addgene:87081 ; RRID:Addgene_87081)
