[The description below was written by a language model from this plasmid's Addgene catalogue record and pLannotate feature annotations shown in this document.]
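Description:
pcDNA 3.1(-) TRIM30A is a mammalian expression plasmid built on the pcDNA3.1(-) backbone that carries the mouse Trim30a coding sequence (also known as Rpt-1 or Trim30), one of the murine homologues of human TRIM5. The sequenced plasmid is about 6.9 kb. It is maintained in E. coli as a high-copy plasmid through a ColE1/pUC-type origin and selected with ampicillin via the β-lactamase gene and its native promoter. An f1 bacteriophage origin is also present, which in principle permits single-stranded DNA production.

The Trim30a open reading frame sits downstream of the human cytomegalovirus immediate early enhancer and promoter and is followed by the bovine growth hormone polyadenylation signal, an arrangement that gives strong constitutive expression in transfected mammalian cells. A T7 promoter lies between the CMV promoter and the insert and can serve for in vitro transcription or as a sequencing primer site. No epitope tag or reporter is annotated on the insert. A separate cassette, consisting of the SV40 enhancer/early promoter, the neomycin phosphotransferase gene and the SV40 polyadenylation signal, allows G418 selection of stably transfected cells. The automated annotation also reports several short fragments (ble, lacI, a truncated HIV-1 LTR, bom and lac promoter/operator elements). These appear to be backbone remnants or incidental sequence matches rather than functional parts.

The Trim30a annotation describes the protein as a negative regulator of Toll-like receptor–driven NF-κB activation. The associated study examined how TRIM5 retroviral restriction activity relates to the ability to induce innate immune signaling, so the plasmid is suited to overexpressing this mouse TRIM5 relative in cultured cells for such comparisons.
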