Features (pLannotate 1.2.2; 20 found; start..end, strand, type, name):
     40..369     +  promoter       SV40 promoter: SV40 enhancer and early promoter
    436..1227    +  CDS            neo: KKA2_KLEPN - Also known as kan, nptII. Experimental evidence at protein level: Swiss-Prot protein existence level 1. Resistance to kanamycin, neomycin, paromomycin, ribostamycin, butirosin and gentamicin B. From Klebsiella pneumoniae.
   1251..1409    +  CDS            ble (fragment): BLE_KLEPN - Experimental evidence at protein level: Swiss-Prot protein existence level 1. Binding protein with a strong affinity to the bleomycin family of antibiotics. Binds to CL990; an antimitotic-antibiotic compound. From Klebsiella pneumoniae.
   1404..1525    +  polyA_signal   SV40 poly(A) signal: SV40 polyadenylation signal
   1598..1614    -  protein_bind   lac operator: The lac repressor binds to the lac operator to inhibit transcription in E. coli. This inhibition can be relieved by adding lactose or isopropyl-β-D-thiogalactopyranoside (IPTG). lac repressor encoded by lacI
   1622..1652    -  promoter       lac promoter: promoter for the E. coli lac operon
   1667..1688    -  protein_bind   CAP binding site: CAP binding activates transcription in the presence of cAMP. E. coli catabolite activator protein
   1701..1793    -  CDS            lacI (fragment): lac repressor; lacI; The lac repressor binds to the lac operator to inhibit transcription in E. coli. This inhibition can be relieved by adding lactose or isopropyl-β-D-thiogalactopyranoside (IPTG).
   1976..2564    -  rep_origin     ori: high-copy-number ColE1/pMB1/pBR322/pUC origin of replication
   2735..3595    -  CDS            AmpR: β-lactamase; bla; confers resistance to ampicillin, carbenicillin, and related antibiotics
   3596..3700    -  promoter       AmpR promoter: bla
   3759..3811    -  misc_feature   bom (fragment): basis of mobility region from pBR322
   3966..4345    +  enhancer       CMV enhancer: human cytomegalovirus immediate early enhancer
   4346..4549    +  promoter       CMV promoter: human cytomegalovirus (CMV) immediate early promoter
   4545..4578    +  LTR            5' LTR (truncated) (fragment): truncated 5' long terminal repeat (LTR) from HIV-1
   4594..4612    +  promoter       T7 promoter: promoter for bacteriophage T7 RNA polymerase
   4658..6145    +  CDS            Trim30a: TR30A_MOUSE - Also known as Rpt-1, Rpt1, Trim30. Experimental evidence at protein level: Swiss-Prot protein existence level 1. Trans-acting factor that regulates gene expression of interleukin 2 receptor alpha chain. May affect IL2R-alpha expression through cis-acting negative regulatory elements or through competition with proteins that bind to enhancer or activator sequences. Negatively regulates Toll-like receptor (TLR)-mediated activation of NFKB by promoting degradation of TAB2 and TAB3 and preventing TRAF6 autoubiquitination. Negatively regulates production of reactive oxygen species (RO
   6250..6474    +  polyA_signal   bGH poly(A) signal: bovine growth hormone polyadenylation signal
   6478..6499    +  promoter       SV40 promoter (fragment): SV40 enhancer and early promoter
   6520..26      +  rep_origin     f1 ori (across the origin) (sequence partly withheld): f1 bacteriophage origin of replication; arrow indicates direction of (+) strand synthesis
>Addgene plasmid #87081 | pcDNA 3.1(-) TRIM30A | addgene full sequence | sequence record 173211 | Addgene NGS Result
GATTTAACAAAAATTTAACGCGAATTAATTCTGTGGAATGTGTGTCAGTTAGGGTGTGGAAAGTCCCCAG
GCTCCCCAGCAGGCAGAAGTATGCAAAGCATGCATCTCAATTAGTCAGCAACCAGGTGTGGAAAGTCCCC
AGGCTCCCCAGCAGGCAGAAGTATGCAAAGCATGCATCTCAATTAGTCAGCAACCATAGTCCCGCCCCTA
ACTCCGCCCATCCCGCCCCTAACTCCGCCCAGTTCCGCCCATTCTCCGCCCCATGGCTGACTAATTTTTT
TTATTTATGCAGAGGCCGAGGCCGCCTCTGCCTCTGAGCTATTCCAGAAGTAGTGAGGAGGCTTTTTTGG
AGGCCTAGGCTTTTGCAAAAAGCTCCCGGGAGCTTGTATATCCATTTTCGGATCTGATCAAGAGACAGGA
TGAGGATCGTTTCGCATGATTGAACAAGATGGATTGCACGCAGGTTCTCCGGCCGCTTGGGTGGAGAGGC
TATTCGGCTATGACTGGGCACAACAGACAATCGGCTGCTCTGATGCCGCCGTGTTCCGGCTGTCAGCGCA
GGGGCGCCCGGTTCTTTTTGTCAAGACCGACCTGTCCGGTGCCCTGAATGAACTGCAGGACGAGGCAGCG
CGGCTATCGTGGCTGGCCACGACGGGCGTTCCTTGCGCAGCTGTGCTCGACGTTGTCACTGAAGCGGGAA
GGGACTGGCTGCTATTGGGCGAAGTGCCGGGGCAGGATCTCCTGTCATCTCACCTTGCTCCTGCCGAGAA
AGTATCCATCATGGCTGATGCAATGCGGCGGCTGCATACGCTTGATCCGGCTACCTGCCCATTCGACCAC
CAAGCGAAACATCGCATCGAGCGAGCACGTACTCGGATGGAAGCCGGTCTTGTCGATCAGGATGATCTGG
ACGAAGAGCATCAGGGGCTCGCGCCAGCCGAACTGTTCGCCAGGCTCAAGGCGCGCATGCCCGACGGCGA
GGATCTCGTCGTGACCCATGGCGATGCCTGCTTGCCGAATATCATGGTGGAAAATGGCCGCTTTTCTGGA
TTCATCGACTGTGGCCGGCTGGGTGTGGCGGACCGCTATCAGGACATAGCGTTGGCTACCCGTGATATTG
CTGAAGAGCTTGGCGGCGAATGGGCTGACCGCTTCCTCGTGCTTTACGGTATCGCCGCTCCCGATTCGCA
GCGCATCGCCTTCTATCGCCTTCTTGACGAGTTCTTCTGAGCGGGACTCTGGGGTTCGAAATGACCGACC
AAGCGACGCCCAACCTGCCATCACGAGATTTCGATTCCACCGCCGCCTTCTATGAAAGGTTGGGCTTCGG
AATCGTTTTCCGGGACGCCGGCTGGATGATCCTCCAGCGCGGGGATCTCATGCTGGAGTTCTTCGCCCAC
CCCAACTTGTTTATTGCAGCTTATAATGGTTACAAATAAAGCAATAGCATCACAAATTTCACAAATAAAG
CATTTTTTTCACTGCATTCTAGTTGTGGTTTGTCCAAACTCATCAATGTATCTTATCATGTCTGTATACC
GTCGACCTCTAGCTAGAGCTTGGCGTAATCATGGTCATAGCTGTTTCCTGTGTGAAATTGTTATCCGCTC
ACAATTCCACACAACATACGAGCCGGAAGCATAAAGTGTAAAGCCTGGGGTGCCTAATGAGTGAGCTAAC
TCACATTAATTGCGTTGCGCTCACTGCCCGCTTTCCAGTCGGGAAACCTGTCGTGCCAGCTGCATTAATG
AATCGGCCAACGCGCGGGGAGAGGCGGTTTGCGTATTGGGCGCTCTTCCGCTTCCTCGCTCACTGACTCG
CTGCGCTCGGTCGTTCGGCTGCGGCGAGCGGTATCAGCTCACTCAAAGGCGGTAATACGGTTATCCACAG
AATCAGGGGATAACGCAGGAAAGAACATGTGAGCAAAAGGCCAGCAAAAGGCCAGGAACCGTAAAAAGGC
CGCGTTGCTGGCGTTTTTCCATAGGCTCCGCCCCCCTGACGAGCATCACAAAAATCGACGCTCAAGTCAG
AGGTGGCGAAACCCGACAGGACTATAAAGATACCAGGCGTTTCCCCCTGGAAGCTCCCTCGTGCGCTCTC
CTGTTCCGACCCTGCCGCTTACCGGATACCTGTCCGCCTTTCTCCCTTCGGGAAGCGTGGCGCTTTCTCA
TAGCTCACGCTGTAGGTATCTCAGTTCGGTGTAGGTCGTTCGCTCCAAGCTGGGCTGTGTGCACGAACCC
CCCGTTCAGCCCGACCGCTGCGCCTTATCCGGTAACTATCGTCTTGAGTCCAACCCGGTAAGACACGACT
TATCGCCACTGGCAGCAGCCACTGGTAACAGGATTAGCAGAGCGAGGTATGTAGGCGGTGCTACAGAGTT
CTTGAAGTGGTGGCCTAACTACGGCTACACTAGAAGAACAGTATTTGGTATCTGCGCTCTGCTGAAGCCA
GTTACCTTCGGAAAAAGAGTTGGTAGCTCTTGATCCGGCAAACAAACCACCGCTGGTAGCGGTGGTTTTT
TTGTTTGCAAGCAGCAGATTACGCGCAGAAAAAAAGGATCTCAAGAAGATCCTTTGATCTTTTCTACGGG
GTCTGACGCTCAGTGGAACGAAAACTCACGTTAAGGGATTTTGGTCATGAGATTATCAAAAAGGATCTTC
ACCTAGATCCTTTTAAATTAAAAATGAAGTTTTAAATCAATCTAAAGTATATATGAGTAAACTTGGTCTG
ACAGTTACCAATGCTTAATCAGTGAGGCACCTATCTCAGCGATCTGTCTATTTCGTTCATCCATAGTTGC
CTGACTCCCCGTCGTGTAGATAACTACGATACGGGAGGGCTTACCATCTGGCCCCAGTGCTGCAATGATA
CCGCGAGACCCACGCTCACCGGCTCCAGATTTATCAGCAATAAACCAGCCAGCCGGAAGGGCCGAGCGCA
GAAGTGGTCCTGCAACTTTATCCGCCTCCATCCAGTCTATTAATTGTTGCCGGGAAGCTAGAGTAAGTAG
TTCGCCAGTTAATAGTTTGCGCAACGTTGTTGCCATTGCTACAGGCATCGTGGTGTCACGCTCGTCGTTT
GGTATGGCTTCATTCAGCTCCGGTTCCCAACGATCAAGGCGAGTTACATGATCCCCCATGTTGTGCAAAA
AAGCGGTTAGCTCCTTCGGTCCTCCGATCGTTGTCAGAAGTAAGTTGGCCGCAGTGTTATCACTCATGGT
TATGGCAGCACTGCATAATTCTCTTACTGTCATGCCATCCGTAAGATGCTTTTCTGTGACTGGTGAGTAC
TCAACCAAGTCATTCTGAGAATAGTGTATGCGGCGACCGAGTTGCTCTTGCCCGGCGTCAATACGGGATA
ATACCGCGCCACATAGCAGAACTTTAAAAGTGCTCATCATTGGAAAACGTTCTTCGGGGCGAAAACTCTC
AAGGATCTTACCGCTGTTGAGATCCAGTTCGATGTAACCCACTCGTGCACCCAACTGATCTTCAGCATCT
TTTACTTTCACCAGCGTTTCTGGGTGAGCAAAAACAGGAAGGCAAAATGCCGCAAAAAAGGGAATAAGGG
CGACACGGAAATGTTGAATACTCATACTCTTCCTTTTTCAATATTATTGAAGCATTTATCAGGGTTATTG
TCTCATGAGCGGATACATATTTGAATGTATTTAGAAAAATAAACAAATAGGGGTTCCGCGCACATTTCCC
CGAAAAGTGCCACCTGACGTCGACGGATCGGGAGATCTCCCGATCCCCTATGGTGCACTCTCAGTACAAT
CTGCTCTGATGCCGCATAGTTAAGCCAGTATCTGCTCCCTGCTTGTGTGTTGGAGGTCGCTGAGTAGTGC
GCGAGCAAAATTTAAGCTACAACAAGGCAAGGCTTGACCGACAATTGCATGAAGAATCTGCTTAGGGTTA
GGCGTTTTGCGCTGCTTCGCGATGTACGGGCCAGATATACGCGTTGACATTGATTATTGACTAGTTATTA
ATAGTAATCAATTACGGGGTCATTAGTTCATAGCCCATATATGGAGTTCCGCGTTACATAACTTACGGTA
AATGGCCCGCCTGGCTGACCGCCCAACGACCCCCGCCCATTGACGTCAATAATGACGTATGTTCCCATAG
TAACGCCAATAGGGACTTTCCATTGACGTCAATGGGTGGAGTATTTACGGTAAACTGCCCACTTGGCAGT
ACATCAAGTGTATCATATGCCAAGTACGCCCCCTATTGACGTCAATGACGGTAAATGGCCCGCCTGGCAT
TATGCCCAGTACATGACCTTATGGGACTTTCCTACTTGGCAGTACATCTACGTATTAGTCATCGCTATTA
CCATGGTGATGCGGTTTTGGCAGTACATCAATGGGCGTGGATAGCGGTTTGACTCACGGGGATTTCCAAG
TCTCCACCCCATTGACGTCAATGGGAGTTTGTTTTGGCACCAAAATCAACGGGACTTTCCAAAATGTCGT
AACAACTCCGCCCCATTGACGCAAATGGGCGGTAGGCGTGTACGGTGGGAGGTCTATATAAGCAGAGCTC
TCTGGCTAACTAGAGAACCCACTGCTTACTGGCTTATCGAAATTAATACGACTCACTATAGGGAGACCCA
AGCTGGCTAGCGTTTAAACGGGCCCTCTAGCGCCACCATGGCCTCATCAGTCCTGGAGATGATAAAGGAG
GAAGTAACCTGTCCTATCTGTTTGGAGCTCCTGAAGGAACCTGTGAGTGCTGATTGTAACCACAGCTTCT
GCAGAGCCTGCATCACACTGAATTATGAGTCCAACAGAAACACAGACGGGAAGGGCAACTGCCCTGTATG
CCGAGTTCCTTACCCATTTGGGAATCTGAGGCCTAATCTACATGTGGCCAACATAGTAGAGAGGCTCAAG
GGATTCAAGTCCATTCCAGAGGAGGAGCAGAAGGTGAATATCTGTGCACAACATGGAGAGAAACTCCGGC
TCTTCTGTAGGAAGGACATGATGGTCATCTGCTGGCTTTGTGAGCGATCTCAGGAGCACCGTGGTCACCA
AACAGCTCTCATTGAAGAGGTTGACCAAGAATACAAGGAGAAGCTGCAGGGAGCTCTGTGGAAGCTGATG
AAAAAGGCAAAAATATGTGATGAATGGCAGGATGACCTTCAACTGCAGAGAGTTGACTGGGAGAACCAAA
TACAGATCAATGTAGAAAATGTTCAGAGACAGTTTAAAGGACTAAGAGACCTCCTGGACTCCAAGGAGAA
TGAGGAGCTGCAGAAGCTGAAGAAAGAGAAGAAAGAGGTTATGGAAAAGCTGGAAGAGTCTGAAAATGAG
CTGGAGGATCAGACAGAGTTGGTGAGAGACCTCATCTCAGATGTGGAACATCATTTGGAGCTCTCAACCT
TAGAAATGCTGCAGGGTGCAAATTGTGTCCTGAGAAGGAGTCAGTCCTTAAGCCTGCAACAGCCCCAAAC
TGTCCCCCAAAAGAGAAAAAGAACATTCCAAGCTCCAGATCTGAAAGGCATGCTGCAAGTGTATCAAGGA
CTCATGGATATCCAGCAATACTGGGTTCATATGACTCTACATGCAAGGAACAATGCAGTCATTGCCATTA
ACAAAGAAAAAAGACAAATACAGTATAGAAGTTACAATACGGTTCCAGTTTCTGAGATCTACCATTTGGG
TGTCCTGGGATATCCAGCTCTTTCCTCAGGGAAGCATTACTGGGAAGTAGACATATCTAGAAGTGATGCC
TGGCTCCTCGGATTAAATGACGGAAAGTGTGCTCAACCCCAACTTCACTCAAAGGAAGAAATGGGCATCA
AAAAAAACCTTCATTCTCAGATCAAACAAAATGTATTGTTTCAGCCTAAATGTGGCTACTGGGTTATAGG
GATGAAGAATCCGTCTGTATACAAGGCCTTTGATGAGTGTTCTATCACCCACAATTCCAGTATCCTGGTC
ATCTCTCTGCCTGATCGTCCCAGTCGTGTCGGAGTTTTCCTGGATCGGAAAGCTGGCACTCTCTCATTTT
ATGATGTTTCTAACTGCGGTGCTCTCATCTATAGGTTCTATGACCCTGCCTTCCCTGTTGAAGTCTATCC
ATATTTTAATCCTATGAAATGTTCAGAGCCAATGACTATATGCGGGCCACCCTCCTAAGCGGCCGCCACT
GTGCTGGATATCTGCAGAATTCCACCACACTGGACTAGTGGATCCGAGCTCGGTACCAAGCTTAAGTTTA
AACCGCTGATCAGCCTCGACTGTGCCTTCTAGTTGCCAGCCATCTGTTGTTTGCCCCTCCCCCGTGCCTT
CCTTGACCCTGGAAGGTGCCACTCCCACTGTCCTTTCCTAATAAAATGAGGAAATTGCATCGCATTGTCT
GAGTAGGTGTCATTCTATTCTGGGGGGTGGGGTGGGGCAGGACAGCAAGGGGGAGGATTGGGAAGACAAT
AGCAGGCATGCTGGGGATGCGGTGGGCTCTATGGCTTCTGAGGCGGAAAGAACCAGCTGGGGCTCTAGGG
GGTATCCCC
[124 nt withheld, positions 6520-6643]
C
[91 nt withheld, positions 6645-6735]
A
[49 nt withheld, positions 6737-6785]
CCTTTGACGTTGGAGTCCACGTTCTTT
[37 nt withheld, positions 6813-6849]
ACCCTATCTCGGTCTATTCTTTTGATTTATAAGGGATTTTGCCGATTTCGGCCTATTGGTTAAAAAATGA
GCT
