>Addgene plasmid #87081 | pcDNA 3.1(-) TRIM30A | depositor partial sequence | sequence record 169880 | pcDNA 3.1(-) TRIM30A sequence 5427 bps
GACGGATCGGGAGATCTCCCGATCCCCTATGGTGCACTCTCAGTACAATCTGCTCTGATGCCGCATAGTT
AAGCCAGTATCTGCTCCCTGCTTGTGTGTTGGAGGTCGCTGAGTAGTGCGCGAGCAAAATTTAAGCTACA
ACAAGGCAAGGCTTGACCGACAATTGCATGAAGAATCTGCTTAGGGTTAGGCGTTTTGCGCTGCTTCGCG
ATGTACGGGCCAGATATACGCGTTGACATTGATTATTGACTAGTTATTAATAGTAATCAATTACGGGGTC
ATTAGTTCATAGCCCATATATGGAGTTCCGCGTTACATAACTTACGGTAAATGGCCCGCCTGGCTGACCG
CCCAACGACCCCCGCCCATTGACGTCAATAATGACGTATGTTCCCATAGTAACGCCAATAGGGACTTTCC
ATTGACGTCAATGGGTGGAGTATTTACGGTAAACTGCCCACTTGGCAGTACATCAAGTGTATCATATGCC
AAGTACGCCCCCTATTGACGTCAATGACGGTAAATGGCCCGCCTGGCATTATGCCCAGTACATGACCTTA
TGGGACTTTCCTACTTGGCAGTACATCTACGTATTAGTCATCGCTATTACCATGGTGATGCGGTTTTGGC
AGTACATCAATGGGCGTGGATAGCGGTTTGACTCACGGGGATTTCCAAGTCTCCACCCCATTGACGTCAA
TGGGAGTTTGTTTTGGCACCAAAATCAACGGGACTTTCCAAAATGTCGTAACAACTCCGCCCCATTGACG
CAAATGGGCGGTAGGCGTGTACGGTGGGAGGTCTATATAAGCAGAGCTCTCTGGCTAACTAGAGAACCCA
CTGCTTACTGGCTTATCGAAATTAATACGACTCACTATAGGGAGACCCAAGCTGGCTAGCGTTTAAACGG
GCCCTCTAGACTCGAGCGGCCGCCACTGTGCTGGATATCTGCAGAATTCCACCACACTGGACTAGTGGAT
CCGAGCTCGGTACCAAGCTTAAGTTTAAACCGCTGATCAGCCTCGACTGTGCCTTCTAGTTGCCAGCCAT
CTGTTGTTTGCCCCTCCCCCGTGCCTTCCTTGACCCTGGAAGGTGCCACTCCCACTGTCCTTTCCTAATA
AAATGAGGAAATTGCATCGCATTGTCTGAGTAGGTGTCATTCTATTCTGGGGGGTGGGGTGGGGCAGGAC
AGCAAGGGGGAGGATTGGGAAGACAATAGCAGGCATGCTGGGGATGCGGTGGGCTCTATGGCTTCTGAGG
CGGAAAGAACCAGCTGGGGCTCTAGGGGGTATCCCC
[124 nt withheld, positions 1297-1420]
C
[91 nt withheld, positions 1422-1512]
A
[49 nt withheld, positions 1514-1562]
CCTTTGACGTTGGAGTCCACGTTCTTT
[37 nt withheld, positions 1590-1626]
ACCCTATCTCGGTCTATTCTTTTGATTTATAAGGGATTTTGCCGATTTCGGCCTATTGGTTAAAAAATGA
GCTGATTTAACAAAAATTTAACGCGAATTAATTCTGTGGAATGTGTGTCAGTTAGGGTGTGGAAAGTCCC
CAGGCTCCCCAGCAGGCAGAAGTATGCAAAGCATGCATCTCAATTAGTCAGCAACCAGGTGTGGAAAGTC
CCCAGGCTCCCCAGCAGGCAGAAGTATGCAAAGCATGCATCTCAATTAGTCAGCAACCATAGTCCCGCCC
CTAACTCCGCCCATCCCGCCCCTAACTCCGCCCAGTTCCGCCCATTCTCCGCCCCATGGCTGACTAATTT
TTTTTATTTATGCAGAGGCCGAGGCCGCCTCTGCCTCTGAGCTATTCCAGAAGTAGTGAGGAGGCTTTTT
TGGAGGCCTAGGCTTTTGCAAAAAGCTCCCGGGAGCTTGTATATCCATTTTCGGATCTGATCAAGAGACA
GGATGAGGATCGTTTCGCATGATTGAACAAGATGGATTGCACGCAGGTTCTCCGGCCGCTTGGGTGGAGA
GGCTATTCGGCTATGACTGGGCACAACAGACAATCGGCTGCTCTGATGCCGCCGTGTTCCGGCTGTCAGC
GCAGGGGCGCCCGGTTCTTTTTGTCAAGACCGACCTGTCCGGTGCCCTGAATGAACTGCAGGACGAGGCA
GCGCGGCTATCGTGGCTGGCCACGACGGGCGTTCCTTGCGCAGCTGTGCTCGACGTTGTCACTGAAGCGG
GAAGGGACTGGCTGCTATTGGGCGAAGTGCCGGGGCAGGATCTCCTGTCATCTCACCTTGCTCCTGCCGA
GAAAGTATCCATCATGGCTGATGCAATGCGGCGGCTGCATACGCTTGATCCGGCTACCTGCCCATTCGAC
CACCAAGCGAAACATCGCATCGAGCGAGCACGTACTCGGATGGAAGCCGGTCTTGTCGATCAGGATGATC
TGGACGAAGAGCATCAGGGGCTCGCGCCAGCCGAACTGTTCGCCAGGCTCAAGGCGCGCATGCCCGACGG
CGAGGATCTCGTCGTGACCCATGGCGATGCCTGCTTGCCGAATATCATGGTGGAAAATGGCCGCTTTTCT
GGATTCATCGACTGTGGCCGGCTGGGTGTGGCGGACCGCTATCAGGACATAGCGTTGGCTACCCGTGATA
TTGCTGAAGAGCTTGGCGGCGAATGGGCTGACCGCTTCCTCGTGCTTTACGGTATCGCCGCTCCCGATTC
GCAGCGCATCGCCTTCTATCGCCTTCTTGACGAGTTCTTCTGAGCGGGACTCTGGGGTTCGAAATGACCG
ACCAAGCGACGCCCAACCTGCCATCACGAGATTTCGATTCCACCGCCGCCTTCTATGAAAGGTTGGGCTT
CGGAATCGTTTTCCGGGACGCCGGCTGGATGATCCTCCAGCGCGGGGATCTCATGCTGGAGTTCTTCGCC
CACCCCAACTTGTTTATTGCAGCTTATAATGGTTACAAATAAAGCAATAGCATCACAAATTTCACAAATA
AAGCATTTTTTTCACTGCATTCTAGTTGTGGTTTGTCCAAACTCATCAATGTATCTTATCATGTCTGTAT
ACCGTCGACCTCTAGCTAGAGCTTGGCGTAATCATGGTCATAGCTGTTTCCTGTGTGAAATTGTTATCCG
CTCACAATTCCACACAACATACGAGCCGGAAGCATAAAGTGTAAAGCCTGGGGTGCCTAATGAGTGAGCT
AACTCACATTAATTGCGTTGCGCTCACTGCCCGCTTTCCAGTCGGGAAACCTGTCGTGCCAGCTGCATTA
ATGAATCGGCCAACGCGCGGGGAGAGGCGGTTTGCGTATTGGGCGCTCTTCCGCTTCCTCGCTCACTGAC
TCGCTGCGCTCGGTCGTTCGGCTGCGGCGAGCGGTATCAGCTCACTCAAAGGCGGTAATACGGTTATCCA
CAGAATCAGGGGATAACGCAGGAAAGAACATGTGAGCAAAAGGCCAGCAAAAGGCCAGGAACCGTAAAAA
GGCCGCGTTGCTGGCGTTTTTCCATAGGCTCCGCCCCCCTGACGAGCATCACAAAAATCGACGCTCAAGT
CAGAGGTGGCGAAACCCGACAGGACTATAAAGATACCAGGCGTTTCCCCCTGGAAGCTCCCTCGTGCGCT
CTCCTGTTCCGACCCTGCCGCTTACCGGATACCTGTCCGCCTTTCTCCCTTCGGGAAGCGTGGCGCTTTC
TCATAGCTCACGCTGTAGGTATCTCAGTTCGGTGTAGGTCGTTCGCTCCAAGCTGGGCTGTGTGCACGAA
CCCCCCGTTCAGCCCGACCGCTGCGCCTTATCCGGTAACTATCGTCTTGAGTCCAACCCGGTAAGACACG
ACTTATCGCCACTGGCAGCAGCCACTGGTAACAGGATTAGCAGAGCGAGGTATGTAGGCGGTGCTACAGA
GTTCTTGAAGTGGTGGCCTAACTACGGCTACACTAGAAGAACAGTATTTGGTATCTGCGCTCTGCTGAAG
CCAGTTACCTTCGGAAAAAGAGTTGGTAGCTCTTGATCCGGCAAACAAACCACCGCTGGTAGCGGTTTTT
TTGTTTGCAAGCAGCAGATTACGCGCAGAAAAAAAGGATCTCAAGAAGATCCTTTGATCTTTTCTACGGG
GTCTGACGCTCAGTGGAACGAAAACTCACGTTAAGGGATTTTGGTCATGAGATTATCAAAAAGGATCTTC
ACCTAGATCCTTTTAAATTAAAAATGAAGTTTTAAATCAATCTAAAGTATATATGAGTAAACTTGGTCTG
ACAGTTACCAATGCTTAATCAGTGAGGCACCTATCTCAGCGATCTGTCTATTTCGTTCATCCATAGTTGC
CTGACTCCCCGTCGTGTAGATAACTACGATACGGGAGGGCTTACCATCTGGCCCCAGTGCTGCAATGATA
CCGCGAGACCCACGCTCACCGGCTCCAGATTTATCAGCAATAAACCAGCCAGCCGGAAGGGCCGAGCGCA
GAAGTGGTCCTGCAACTTTATCCGCCTCCATCCAGTCTATTAATTGTTGCCGGGAAGCTAGAGTAAGTAG
TTCGCCAGTTAATAGTTTGCGCAACGTTGTTGCCATTGCTACAGGCATCGTGGTGTCACGCTCGTCGTTT
GGTATGGCTTCATTCAGCTCCGGTTCCCAACGATCAAGGCGAGTTACATGATCCCCCATGTTGTGCAAAA
AAGCGGTTAGCTCCTTCGGTCCTCCGATCGTTGTCAGAAGTAAGTTGGCCGCAGTGTTATCACTCATGGT
TATGGCAGCACTGCATAATTCTCTTACTGTCATGCCATCCGTAAGATGCTTTTCTGTGACTGGTGAGTAC
TCAACCAAGTCATTCTGAGAATAGTGTATGCGGCGACCGAGTTGCTCTTGCCCGGCGTCAATACGGGATA
ATACCGCGCCACATAGCAGAACTTTAAAAGTGCTCATCATTGGAAAACGTTCTTCGGGGCGAAAACTCTC
AAGGATCTTACCGCTGTTGAGATCCAGTTCGATGTAACCCACTCGTGCACCCAACTGATCTTCAGCATCT
TTTACTTTCACCAGCGTTTCTGGGTGAGCAAAAACAGGAAGGCAAAATGCCGCAAAAAAGGGAATAAGGG
CGACACGGAAATGTTGAATACTCATACTCTTCCTTTTTCAATATTATTGAAGCATTTATCAGGGTTATTG
TCTCATGAGCGGATACATATTTGAATGTATTTAGAAAAATAAACAAATAGGGGTTCCGCGCACATTTCCC
CGAAAAGTGCCACCTGACGTC
